Addgene plasmid #230677: AiP1616 - pAAV-AiE2283m-minBG-SYFP2-WPRE3-BGHpA
Purpose: AiE2283m is an enhancer sequence, designed to drive AAV-mediated transgene expression in specific populations of brain cells
Depositing lab: Allen Institute for Brain Science & Bosiljka Tasic. Depositing organization: Allen Institute. Publication: A suite of enhancer AAVs and transgenic mouse lines for genetic access to cortical cell types. Ben-Simon Y, Hooper M, Narayan S, Daigle TL, Dwivedi D, Way SW, Oster A, Stafford DA, Mich JK, Taormina MJ, Martinez RA, Opitz-Araya X, Roth JR, Alexander JR, Allen S, Amster A, Arbuckle J, Ayala A, Baker PM, Bakken TE, Barcelli T, Barta S, Bendrick J, Bertagnolli D, Bielstein C, Bishwakarma P, Bowlus J, Boyer G, Brouner K, Casian B, Casper T, Chakka AB, Chakrabarty R, Chance RK, Chavan S, Clark M, Colbert K, Collman F, Daniel S, Departee M, DiValentin P, Donadio N, Dotson N, Egdorf T, Fliss T, Gabitto M, Garcia J, Gary A, Gasperini M, Gloe J, Goldy J, Gore BB, Graybuck L, Greisman N, Haeseleer F, Halterman C, Haradon Z, Hastings SD, Helback O, Ho W, Hockemeyer D, Huang C, Huff S, Hunker A, Johansen N, Jones D, Juneau Z, Kalmbach B, Kannan M, Khem S, Kussick E, Kutsal R, Larsen R, Lee C, Lee AY, Leibly M, Lenz GH, Li S, Liang E, Lusk N, Madigan Z, Malloy J, Malone J, McCue R, Melchor J, Mollenkopf T, Moosman S, Morin E, Newman D, Ng L, Ngo K, Omstead V, Otto S, Oyama A, Pena N, Pham T, Phillips E, Pom CA, Potekhina L, Ransford S, Ray PL, Rette D, Reynoldson C, Rimorin C, Rocha D, Ruiz A, Sanchez REA, Sawyer L, Sedeno-Cortes A, Sevigny JP, Shapovalova N, Shepard N, Shulga L, Sigler AR, Siverts L, Soliman S, Somasundaram S, Staats B, Stewart K, Szelenyi E, Tieu M, Trader C, Tran A, van Velthoven CTJ, Walker M, Wang Y, Weed N, Wirthlin M, Wood T, Wynalda B, Yao Z, Zhou T, Ariza J, Dee N, Reding M, Ronellenfitch K, Mufti S, Sunkin SM, Smith KA, Esposito L, Waters J, Thyagarajan B, Yao S, Lein ES, Zeng H, Levi BP, Ngai J, Ting JT, Tasic B. Cell. 2025 May 16:S0092-8674(25)00513-6. doi: 10.1016/j.cell.2025.05.002. PubMed 40403729.
Backbone
  Vector backbone: pAAV2
  Vector type: AAV
Growth in bacteria
  Bacterial resistance: Ampicillin, 100 μg/mL
  Growth temperature: 37°C
  Growth strain: NEB Stable
  Copy number: High Copy
Gene/Insert
  Gene/Insert name: SYFP2
  Species: Synthetic
  Promoter: minBG
  Cloning method: Gibson Cloning
Terms and licenses: Academic/Nonprofit Terms; Industry Terms: Not Available to Industry
How to cite: AiP1616 - pAAV-AiE2283m-minBG-SYFP2-WPRE3-BGHpA was a gift from Allen Institute for Brain Science & Bosiljka Tasic (Addgene plasmid # 230677 ; http://n2t.net/addgene:230677 ; RRID:Addgene_230677)
