[The description below was written by a language model from this plasmid's Addgene catalogue record and pLannotate feature annotations shown in this document.]
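Description:
AiP1616 - pAAV-AiE2283m-minBG-SYFP2-WPRE3-BGHpA is an adeno-associated virus transfer plasmid built on a pAAV2 backbone and intended for packaging recombinant AAV that reports enhancer activity in the brain. It is propagated in bacteria as a high-copy plasmid through a ColE1/pUC-type origin and selected with ampicillin via the β-lactamase gene and its native promoter. An f1 phage origin is also present, along with small remnants of pBR322 bom and rop sequences that are backbone leftovers. The recommended recombination-deficient growth strain fits with the need to keep the repeat-rich AAV2 inverted terminal repeats intact. One ITR is annotated in full, while the other is detected only as short fragments in the automated feature table.

Between the ITRs, the expression cassette places the AiE2283m enhancer upstream of the minimal beta-globin promoter (minBG), which has little activity on its own, so that transcription depends on the enhancer. Neither the enhancer nor minBG is picked up by the annotation, but they presumably occupy the unannotated region between the upstream ITR fragments and the reporter. The reporter is SYFP2, a rapidly maturing monomeric yellow fluorescent protein derived from Aequorea victoria. It is followed by WPRE3, a shortened woodchuck hepatitis virus posttranscriptional element (annotated as two WPRE fragments) that boosts transcript expression while saving packaging space, and then by the bovine growth hormone polyadenylation signal.

The construct belongs to a collection of enhancer AAVs for genetic access to cortical cell types and is designed to drive expression in specific populations of brain cells. The record does not state which population AiE2283m targets.
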