Features (pLannotate 1.2.2; 14 found; start..end, strand, type, name):
    279..995     +  CDS            SYFP2: SYFP2 is a basic (constitutively fluorescent) yellow fluorescent protein published in 2006, derived from Aequorea victoria. It is reported to be a very rapidly-maturing monomer with moderate acid sensitivity.
   1035..1192    +  misc_feature   WPRE (fragment): woodchuck hepatitis virus posttranscriptional regulatory element
   1198..1278    +  misc_feature   WPRE (fragment): woodchuck hepatitis virus posttranscriptional regulatory element
   1295..1406    +  polyA_signal   bGH poly(A) signal: bovine growth hormone polyadenylation signal
   1524..1664    +  repeat_region  AAV2 ITR: inverted terminal repeat of adeno-associated virus serotype 2 inverted
   1669..1720    -  misc_feature   bom (fragment): basis of mobility region from pBR322
   1739..2194    +  rep_origin     f1 ori (sequence partly withheld): f1 bacteriophage origin of replication; arrow indicates direction of (+) strand synthesis
   2195..2244    -  misc_feature   bom (fragment): basis of mobility region from pBR322
   2346..2381    -  CDS            rop (fragment): Rop protein, which maintains plasmids at low copy number; rop
   2476..2580    +  promoter       AmpR promoter: bla
   2581..3441    +  CDS            AmpR: β-lactamase; bla; confers resistance to ampicillin, carbenicillin, and related antibiotics
   3612..4200    +  rep_origin     ori: high-copy-number ColE1/pMB1/pBR322/pUC origin of replication
   4273..4300    +  repeat_region  AAV2 ITR (fragment): inverted terminal repeat of adeno-associated virus serotype 2 inverted
   4329..4356    +  repeat_region  AAV2 ITR (fragment): inverted terminal repeat of adeno-associated virus serotype 2 inverted
>Addgene plasmid #230677 | AiP1616 - pAAV-AiE2283m-minBG-SYFP2-WPRE3-BGHpA | addgene full sequence | sequence record 466278 | Addgene NGS Result
CTTGCTCACTTCACCTTCTTTTGAAAATGTGCAGGCTAGTTACAATGTGCACCCCGTCCTTGCCTTTTTA
TTGTTTAGTCAACTCTTAACCATTGCTTTTATTTAAATCTTCCCTAAACCAGTGATAGAGTTAGGGAAAA
TATTCATAAATAAACAAAATAATGAAATCTACGCCGGCGGAGCTCGGGCTGGGCATAAAAGTCAGGGCAG
AGCCATCTATTGCTTACATTTGCTTCTGGGATCCAGATCTTTCGAAGCTAGCGCTACCGGTCGCCACCAT
GGTGAGCAAGGGCGAGGAGCTGTTCACCGGGGTGGTGCCCATCCTGGTCGAGCTGGACGGCGACGTAAAC
GGCCACAAGTTCAGCGTGTCCGGCGAGGGCGAGGGCGATGCCACCTACGGCAAGCTGACCCTGAAGCTGA
TCTGCACCACCGGCAAGCTGCCCGTGCCCTGGCCCACCCTCGTGACCACCCTGGGCTACGGCGTGCAGTG
CTTCGCCCGCTACCCCGACCACATGAAGCAGCACGACTTCTTCAAGTCCGCCATGCCCGAAGGCTACGTC
CAGGAGCGCACCATCTTCTTCAAGGACGACGGCAACTACAAGACCCGCGCCGAGGTGAAGTTCGAGGGCG
ACACCCTGGTGAACCGCATCGAGCTGAAGGGCATCGACTTCAAGGAGGACGGCAACATCCTGGGGCACAA
GCTGGAGTACAACTACAACAGCCACAACGTCTATATCACCGCCGACAAGCAGAAGAACGGCATCAAGGCC
AACTTCAAGATCCGCCACAACATCGAGGACGGCGGCGTGCAGCTCGCCGACCACTACCAGCAGAACACCC
CCATCGGCGACGGCCCCGTGCTGCTGCCCGACAACCACTACCTGAGCTACCAGTCCAAGCTGAGCAAAGA
CCCCAACGAGAAGCGCGATCACATGGTCCTGCTGGAGTTCGTGACCGCCGCCGGGATCACTCTCGGCATG
GACGAGCTGTACAAGTAAGTCGACGGCGCGCCGCGGCCGCGAATTCGATATCATAATCAACCTCTGGATT
ACAAAATTTGTGAAAGATTGACTGGTATTCTTAACTATGTTGCTCCTTTTACGCTATGTGGATACGCTGC
TTTAATGCCTTTGTATCATGCTATTGCTTCCCGTATGGCTTTCATTTTCTCCTCCTTGTATAAATCCTGG
TTAGTTCTTGCCACGGCGGAACTCATCGCCGCCTGCCTTGCCCGCTGCTGGACAGGGGCTCGGCTGTTGG
GCACTGACAATTCCGTGGCTCGAGAGATCTTCGACTGTGCCTTCTAGTTGCCAGCCATCTGTTGTTTGCC
CCTCCCCCGTGCCTTCCTTGACCCTGGAAGGTGCCACTCCCACTGTCCTTTCCTAATAAAATGAGGAAAT
TGCATCGCATTGTCTGAGTAGGTGTCATTCTATTCTGGGGGGTGGGGTGGGGCAGGACAGCAAGGGGGAG
GATTGGGAAGACAATAGCAGGCATGAGATCTCACGTGCGGACCGAGCGGCCGCAGGAACCCCTAGTGATG
GAGTTGGCCACTCCCTCTCTGCGCGCTCGCTCGCTCACTGAGGCCGGGCGACCAAAGGTCGCCCGACGCC
CGGGCTTTGCCCGGGCGGCCTCAGTGAGCGAGCGAGCGCGCAGCTGCCTGCAGGGGCGCCTGATGCGGTA
TTTTCTCCTTACGCATCTGTGCGGTATTTCACACCGCATA
[95 nt withheld, positions 1721-1815]
T
[46 nt withheld, positions 1817-1862]
C
[141 nt withheld, positions 1864-2004]
CCTTTGACGTTGGAGTCCACGTTCTTT
[37 nt withheld, positions 2032-2068]
ACTCTATCTCGGGCTATTCTTTTGATTTATAAGGGATTTTGCCGATTTCGGTCTATTGGTTAAAAAATGA
GCTGATTTAACAAAAATTTAACGCGAATTTTAACAAAATATTAACGTTTACAATTTTATGGTGCACTCTC
AGTACAATCTGCTCTGATGCCGCATAGTTAAGCCAGCCCCGACACCCGCCAACACCCGCTGACGCGCCCT
GACGGGCTTGTCTGCTCCCGGCATCCGCTTACAGACAAGCTGTGACCGTCTCCGGGAGCTGCATGTGTCA
GAGGTTTTCACCGTCATCACCGAAACGCGCGAGACGAAAGGGCCTCGTGATACGCCTATTTTTATAGGTT
AATGTCATGATAATAATGGTTTCTTAGACGTCAGGTGGCACTTTTCGGGGAAATGTGCGCGGAACCCCTA
TTTGTTTATTTTTCTAAATACATTCAAATATGTATCCGCTCATGAGACAATAACCCTGATAAATGCTTCA
ATAATATTGAAAAAGGAAGAGTATGAGTATTCAACATTTCCGTGTCGCCCTTATTCCCTTTTTTGCGGCA
TTTTGCCTTCCTGTTTTTGCTCACCCAGAAACGCTGGTGAAAGTAAAAGATGCTGAAGATCAGTTGGGTG
CACGAGTGGGTTACATCGAACTGGATCTCAACAGCGGTAAGATCCTTGAGAGTTTTCGCCCCGAAGAACG
TTTTCCAATGATGAGCACTTTTAAAGTTCTGCTATGTGGCGCGGTATTATCCCGTATTGACGCCGGGCAA
GAGCAACTCGGTCGCCGCATACACTATTCTCAGAATGACTTGGTTGAGTACTCACCAGTCACAGAAAAGC
ATCTTACGGATGGCATGACAGTAAGAGAATTATGCAGTGCTGCCATAACCATGAGTGATAACACTGCGGC
CAACTTACTTCTGACAACGATCGGAGGACCGAAGGAGCTAACCGCTTTTTTGCACAACATGGGGGATCAT
GTAACTCGCCTTGATCGTTGGGAACCGGAGCTGAATGAAGCCATACCAAACGACGAGCGTGACACCACGA
TGCCTGTAGCAATGGCAACAACGTTGCGCAAACTATTAACTGGCGAACTACTTACTCTAGCTTCCCGGCA
ACAATTAATAGACTGGATGGAGGCGGATAAAGTTGCAGGACCACTTCTGCGCTCGGCCCTTCCGGCTGGC
TGGTTTATTGCTGATAAATCTGGAGCCGGTGAGCGTGGGTCTCGCGGTATCATTGCAGCACTGGGGCCAG
ATGGTAAGCCCTCCCGTATCGTAGTTATCTACACGACGGGGAGTCAGGCAACTATGGATGAACGAAATAG
ACAGATCGCTGAGATAGGTGCCTCACTGATTAAGCATTGGTAACTGTCAGACCAAGTTTACTCATATATA
CTTTAGATTGATTTAAAACTTCATTTTTAATTTAAAAGGATCTAGGTGAAGATCCTTTTTGATAATCTCA
TGACCAAAATCCCTTAACGTGAGTTTTCGTTCCACTGAGCGTCAGACCCCGTAGAAAAGATCAAAGGATC
TTCTTGAGATCCTTTTTTTCTGCGCGTAATCTGCTGCTTGCAAACAAAAAAACCACCGCTACCAGCGGTG
GTTTGTTTGCCGGATCAAGAGCTACCAACTCTTTTTCCGAAGGTAACTGGCTTCAGCAGAGCGCAGATAC
CAAATACTGTTCTTCTAGTGTAGCCGTAGTTAGGCCACCACTTCAAGAACTCTGTAGCACCGCCTACATA
CCTCGCTCTGCTAATCCTGTTACCAGTGGCTGCTGCCAGTGGCGATAAGTCGTGTCTTACCGGGTTGGAC
TCAAGACGATAGTTACCGGATAAGGCGCAGCGGTCGGGCTGAACGGGGGGTTCGTGCACACAGCCCAGCT
TGGAGCGAACGACCTACACCGAACTGAGATACCTACAGCGTGAGCTATGAGAAAGCGCCACGCTTCCCGA
AGGGAGAAAGGCGGACAGGTATCCGGTAAGCGGCAGGGTCGGAACAGGAGAGCGCACGAGGGAGCTTCCA
GGGGGAAACGCCTGGTATCTTTATAGTCCTGTCGGGTTTCGCCACCTCTGACTTGAGCGTCGATTTTTGT
GATGCTCGTCAGGGGGGCGGAGCCTATGGAAAAACGCCAGCAACGCGGCCTTTTTACGGTTCCTGGCCTT
TTGCTGGCCTTTTGCTCACATGTCCTGCAGGCAGCTGCGCGCTCGCTCGCTCACTGAGGCCGCCCGGGCG
TCGGGCGACCTTTGGTCGCCCGGCCTCAGTGAGCGAGCGAGCGCGCAGAGAGGGAGTGGCCAACTCCATC
ACTAGGGGTTCCTGCGGCCGCACGCGTTGTAAGAGTAATAATCGCCGGCGAAGACTGAAGATCCAATCCA
ATGTAATCCCCATCTGGAAATCCTTGTTCCCTCTCTCCCGAGATGTGCCCCCACTATTGTGACAGGAGTG
GCCCTGCTACCTTCTCTGGGTCATACCATCCATGCTGGGAATGCATTATCCAGCTCTGCTCCCATCATGC
ATCGTTCTTTGTCTTAGCCTGAAGAGGAACTGCCTTGTCTGCTCTTCTTGTACAAGGAAAATCACATGAC
TGCCTCTGCTTCCCTTTTTACTTTGGTCACCAGGAAGCCCATGGTCAAATGTGTGGCCTAATCAAAGAAT
TGTTAGGTCAGCAGTTTAGCCTTAGGGTCA
